Addgene plasmid #47605: EYFP-hCALML3
Depositing lab: Emanuel Strehler. Depositing organization: Mayo Foundation for Medical Education and Research. Publication: The tumor-sensitive calmodulin-like protein is a specific light chain of human unconventional myosin X. Rogers MS, Strehler EE. J Biol Chem. 2001 Apr 13;276(15):12182-9. Epub 2001 Jan 22. 10.1074/jbc.M010056200 PubMed 11278607.
Backbone
  Vector backbone: pEYFP
  Backbone manufacturer: Clontech
  Backbone size w/o insert (bp): 4700
  Vector type: Mammalian Expression
Growth in bacteria
  Bacterial resistance: Kanamycin, 50 μg/mL
  Growth temperature: 37°C
  Growth strain: DH5alpha
  Copy number: High Copy
Gene/Insert
  Gene/Insert name: CALML3 (alt names: calmodulin-like 3; CLP)
  Species: H. sapiens (human)
  Entrez Gene: CALML3 (a.k.a. CLP)
  Promoter: CMV
  Tag / fusion protein: EYFP (N terminal on backbone)
  Cloning method: Restriction Enzyme; 5′ cloning site KpnI (not destroyed); 3′ cloning site XmaI (not destroyed)
  Sequencing primers: 5′ EGFP-C; 3′ SV40pA-R
Terms and licenses: Academic/Nonprofit Terms; Industry Terms: Not Available to Industry
How to cite: EYFP-hCALML3 was a gift from Emanuel Strehler (Addgene plasmid # 47605 ; http://n2t.net/addgene:47605 ; RRID:Addgene_47605)
