[The description below was written by a language model from this plasmid's Addgene catalogue record.]
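Description:
EYFP-hCALML3 is a mammalian expression plasmid built on the Clontech pEYFP backbone (about 4.7 kb without insert). It carries the human CALML3 coding sequence, which encodes calmodulin-like protein 3 (also known as CLP). The plasmid is maintained in E. coli at high copy number under kanamycin selection. The record includes no feature table, so the origin of replication, any mammalian selection marker and the exact polyadenylation signal are not explicitly listed. However, the use of an SV40 polyA reverse sequencing primer suggests that an SV40 polyadenylation signal lies downstream of the insert.

Expression is driven by the CMV promoter, a strong constitutive promoter suited to transient or stable transfection of mammalian cells. The CALML3 insert was cloned between KpnI and XmaI sites, both of which remain intact. It sits downstream of the backbone-encoded enhanced yellow fluorescent protein, so the product is a fusion with EYFP at the N terminus of CALML3. The 5′ sequencing primer reads out of the fluorescent protein's C-terminal end, which fits this arrangement.

The fusion lets the calmodulin-like protein be visualised in living or fixed cells by yellow fluorescence, and the EYFP moiety can also serve as a handle for detection. The associated publication identified this tumor-sensitive calmodulin-like protein as a specific light chain of human unconventional myosin X. The construct is therefore suited to studying CLP localisation and its interaction with myosin X and other partners in mammalian cells, although the record does not describe the specific experiments for which it was used.
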