>Addgene plasmid #47605 | EYFP-hCALML3 | addgene partial sequence | sequence record 69558 | EGFP-C 5'-CATGGTCCTGCTGGAGTTCGTG-3'
AGTCCGGACTCAGATCTCGAGCTCAAGCTTCGAATTCTGCAGTCGACGGTACCCACAGGAAACAGACCAT
GGCCGACCAGCTGACTGAGGAGCAGGTCACAGAATTCAAGGAGGCCTTCTCCCTGTTTGACAAGGATGGG
GACGGCTGCATCACCACCCGCGAGCTGGGCACGGTCATGCGGTCCCTGGGCCAGAACCCCACGGAGGCCG
AGCTGCGGGACATGATGAGTGAGATCGACCGGGACGGCAACGGCACCGTGGACTTCCCCGAGTTCCTGGG
CATGATGGCCAGGAAGATGAAGGACACGGACAACGAGGAGGAGATCCGCGAGGCCTTCCGCGTGTTCGAC
AAGGACGGCAACGGCTTCGTCAGCGCCGCCGAGCTGCGACACGTCATGACCCGGCTGGGGGAGAAGCTGA
GTGACGAGGAGGTGGACGAGATGATCCGGGCCGCGGACACGGACGGAGACGGACAGGTGAACTACGAGGA
GTTTGTCCGTGTGCTGGTGTCCAAGTGAGGCCGGCGCCCACCATGCTCCTGGGCGCCCACGCGGCCCACA
GGGCAAGAACCCGGGGATCCACCGGATCTAGATAACTGATCATAATCAGCCATACCACATTTGTAGAGGT
TTTACTTGCTTTAAAAAACCTCCCACACCTCCCCCTGAACCTGAAACATAAAATGAATGCAATTGTTGTT
GTTAACTTGTTTATTGCAGCTTATAATGGTTACAAATAAAGCAATAGCATCACAAATTTCACAAATAAAG
CATTTTTTTCACTGCATTCTAGTTGTGGTTTGTCCAAACTCATCAATGTATCTTAAGGCGTAAATT
