>Addgene plasmid #47605 | EYFP-hCALML3 | addgene partial sequence | sequence record 69566 | CMV-F 5'-CGCAAATGGGCGGTAGGCGTG-3'
GTGAACCGTCAGATCCGCTAGCGCTACCGGTCGCCACCATGGTGAGCAAGGGCGAGGAGCTGTTCACCGG
GGTGGTGCCCATCCTGGTCGAGCTGGACGGCGACGTAAACGGCCACAAGTTCAGCGTGTCCGGCGAGGGC
GAGGGCGATGCCACCTACGGCAAGCTGACCCTGAAGTTCATCTGCACCACCGGCAAGCTGCCCGTGCCCT
GGCCCACCCTCGTGACCACCTTCGGCTACGGCCTGCAGTGCTTCGCCCGCTACCCCGACCACATGAAGCA
GCACGACTTCTTCAAGTCCGCCATGCCCGAAGGCTACGTCCAGGAGCGCACCATCTTCTTCAAGGACGAC
GGCAACTACAAGACCCGCGCCGAGGTGAAGTTCGAGGGCGACACCCTGGTGAACCGCATCGAGCTGAAGG
GCATCGACTTCAAGGAGGACGGCAACATCCTGGGGCACAAGCTGGAGTACAACTACAACAGCCACAACGT
CTATATCATGGCCGACAAGCAGAAGAACGGCATCAAGGTGAACTTCAAGATCCGCCACAACATCGAGGAC
GGCAGCGTGCAGCTCGCCGACCACTACCAGCAGAACACCCCCATCGGCGACGGCCCCGTGCTGCTGCCCG
ACAACCACTACCTGAGCTACCAGTCCGCCCTGAGCAAAGACCCCAACGAGAAGCGCGATCACATGGTCCT
GCTGGAGTTCGTGACCGCCGCCGGGATCACTCTCGGCATGGACGAGCTGTACAAGTCCGGACTCAGATCT
CGAGCTCAAGCTTCGAATTCTGCAGTCGACGGTACCCACAGGAAACAGACCATGGC
